>Addgene plasmid #167955 | pBN074 | addgene full sequence | sequence record 344791 | Addgene NGS Result
AAGAAACCAATTGTCCATATTGCATCAGACATTGCCGTCACTGCGTCTTTTACTGGCTCTTCTCGCTAAC
CAAACCGGTAACCCCGCTTATTAAAAGCATTCTGTAACAAAGCGGGACCAAAGCCATGACAAAAACGCGT
AACAAAAGTGTCTATAATCACGGCAGAAAAGTCCACATTGATTATTTGCACGGCGTCACACTTTGCTATG
CCATAGCATTTTTATCCATAAGATTAGCGGATCCTACCTGACGCTTTTTATCGCAACTCTCTACTGTTTC
TCCATACCCGTTTTTTTGGGCTAGCAGGAGGAATTCACCATGACTTCAGTCACATCTAAGCAATCAACGA
TACTAGGATCTGATGAAATAGATTTAGGTCGCGTTATCGGTGAGCTAATTGATCATCGTAAGCTTATTAT
ATCTATAACATCGGTTTTTACCTTATTTGCAATACTCTATGCATTATTAGCGACTCCTATCTATGAGACG
GATGCGCTAATTCAAATAGAGCAGAAGCAAGGTAATGCTATACTAAGCAGTCTAAGTCAGGTTTTACCTG
ATGGCCAACCCCAATCTGCACCTGAAACAGCTTTGCTACAATCTCGAATGATTCTTGGCAAAACTATAGA
TGATTTAAACCTTCAGATTCAAATTGAACAAAAATATTTTCCTGTTATTGGCCGTGGGTTAGCAAGATTA
ATGGGAGAAAAACCAGGTAATATTGATATTACTCGGTTATATTTGCCTGATAGTGACGATATTAGTAATA
ATACTCCTAGTATAATATTAACAGTAAAAGATAAAGAAAATTATTCGATCAATAGCGATGGTATTCAACT
CAATGGGGTTGTAGGGACGTTATTAAATGAAAAAGGGATATCATTACTGGTTAACGAAATCGATGCTAAA
CCTGGAGATCAATTTGTTATTACACAGTTGCCTCGATTAAAGGCCATTTCTGATCTTTTAAAAAGTTTTA
GCGTTGCTGATTTGGGTAAAGATACGGGAATGTTAACGTTGACTCTTACTGGAGATAACCCAAAAAGAAT
ATCTCATATTTTGGACAGTATCAGTCAGAACTATCTTGCACAGAACATTGCTAGACAAGCTGCGCAGGAT
GCTAAAAGTCTCGAGTTTTTAAATCAACAATTACCCAAAGTTCGTGCCGAATTAGATTCTGCGGAAGACA
AGTTAAATGCTTATCGTAAGCAAAAAGACTCTGTTGACTTGAATATGGAAGCTAAATCAGTACTTGATCA
AATAGTTAACGTTGATAATCAACTAAATGAATTAACCTTCCGTGAGGCAGAAGTTTCACAGCTATATACT
AAGGAACATCCTACTTATAAGGCGTTAATGGAAAAACGGCAAACACTTCAAGAAGAAAAATCTAAACTTA
ATAAGCGCGTTAGTAGTATGCCCTCGACCCAGCAGGAGGTTCTGCGATTAAGTCGAGATGTTGAATCTGG
TCGTGCTGTATATTTGCAATTGCTAAATCGGCAACAAGAATTAAACATTGCCAAATCAAGTGCTATTGGC
AACGTTAGAATTATTGATAATGCTGTAACAGATCCTAATCCTGTAAGACCAAAGAAGACTATCATAATTG
TAATAGGTGTTGTTTTAGGGCTAATCGTTTCGGTTGTACTGGTATTGTTCCAAGTGTTTCTACGCCGTGG
TATCGAATCCCCAGAGCAACTCGAAGAAATCGGAATAAACGTGTATGCAAGTATTCCAATATCTGAATGG
CTTACAAAAAATGCTCGTCAGTCAGGGAAAGTCAGAAAAAATCAGTCAGACACATTGCTTGCTGTTGGTA
ATCCTGCCGATTTAGCTGTTGAGGCCATTCGTGGTTTACGCACAAGTTTGCATTTTGCAATGATGGAAGC
AAAAAATAATGTCCTAATGATATCGGGTGCTAGTCCAAGCGCAGGTAAAACTTTTATTAGCAGTAACTTG
GCAGCCACTATAGCAATTACAGGGAAAAAAGTTTTATTCATTGATGCTGACCTTCGTAAGGGATATGCTC
ATAAAATGTTTGGTCATAAAAACGATAAAGGATTATCTGAGTTTTTATCTGGACAAGCCGCTGCTGAAAT
GATCATTGATAAAGTAGAAGGGGGGGGATTTGATTACATTGGTCGTGGACAAATTCCTCCAAACCCAGCT
GAATTACTTATGCATCCGCGTTTTGAACAATTATTAAATTGGGCCTCACAAAATTATGATTTAATTATAA
TAGATACACCTCCAATTTTGGCAGTGACAGATGCTGCGATTATTGGTCGATATGCTGGAACATGTCTATT
AGTCGCTCGCTTTGAAAAAAATACTGTTAAAGAAATTGATGTAAGTATGAAGCGGTTTGAGCAAAGTGGT
GTGGTAGTCAAAGGCTGTATACTTAACGGTGTTGTAAAGAAAGCTAGCAGCGAGGAAAGATATGGCCATA
ATCATTATGGCTATTCTTATTATGATAAAAAACACCACCACCACCACCACTGACTGCAGGCATGCAAGCT
TGGCTGTTTTGGCGGATGAGAGAAGATTTTCAGCCTGATACAGATTAAATCAGAACGCAGAAGCGGTCTG
ATAAAACAGAATTTGCCTGGCGGCAGTAGCGCGGTGGTCCCACCTGACCCCATGCCGAACTCAGAAGTGA
AACGCCGTAGCGCCGATGGTAGTGTGGGGTCTCCCCATGCGAGAGTAGGGAACTGCCAGGCATCAAATAA
AACGAAAGGCTCAGTCGAAAGACTGGGCCTTTCGTTTTATCTGTTGTTTGTCGGTGAACGCTCTCCTGAG
TAGGACAAATCCGCCGGGAGCGGATTTGAACGTTGCGAAGCAACGGCCCGGAGGGTGGCGGGCAGGACGC
CCGCCATAAACTGCCAGGCATCAAATTAAGCAGAAGGCCATCCTGACGGATGGCCTTTTTGCGTTTCTAC
AAACTCTTTTGTTTATTTTTCTAAATACATTCAAATATGTATCCGCTCATGAGACAATAACCCTGATAAA
TGCTTCAATAATATTGAAAAAGGAAGAGTATGAGTATTCAACATTTCCGTGTCGCCCTTATTCCCTTTTT
TGCGGCATTTTGCCTTCCTGTTTTTGCTCACCCAGAAACGCTGGTGAAAGTAAAAGATGCTGAAGATCAG
TTGGGTGCACGAGTGGGTTACATCGAACTGGATCTCAACAGCGGTAAGATCCTTGAGAGTTTTCGCCCCG
AAGAACGTTTTCCAATGATGAGCACTTTTAAAGTTCTGCTATGTGGCGCGGTATTATCCCGTGTTGACGC
CGGGCAAGAGCAACTCGGTCGCCGCATACACTATTCTCAGAATGACTTGGTTGAGTACTCACCAGTCACA
GAAAAGCATCTTACGGATGGCATGACAGTAAGAGAATTATGCAGTGCTGCCATAACCATGAGTGATAACA
CTGCGGCCAACTTACTTCTGACAACGATCGGAGGACCGAAGGAGCTAACCGCTTTTTTGCACAACATGGG
GGATCATGTAACTCGCCTTGATCGTTGGGAACCGGAGCTGAATGAAGCCATACCAAACGACGAGCGTGAC
ACCACGATGCCTGTAGCAATGGCAACAACGTTGCGCAAACTATTAACTGGCGAACTACTTACTCTAGCTT
CCCGGCAACAATTAATAGACTGGATGGAGGCGGATAAAGTTGCAGGACCACTTCTGCGCTCGGCCCTTCC
GGCTGGCTGGTTTATTGCTGATAAATCTGGAGCCGGTGAGCGTGGGTCTCGCGGTATCATTGCAGCACTG
GGGCCAGATGGTAAGCCCTCCCGTATCGTAGTTATCTACACGACGGGGAGTCAGGCAACTATGGATGAAC
GAAATAGACAGATCGCTGAGATAGGTGCCTCACTGATTAAGCATTGGTAACTGTCAGACCAAGTTTACTC
ATATATACTTTAGATTGATT
[125 nt withheld, positions 3941-4065]
C
[141 nt withheld, positions 4067-4207]
CCTTTGACGTTGGAGTCCACGTTCTTT
[37 nt withheld, positions 4235-4271]
ACCCTATCTCGGGCTATTCTTTTGATTTATAAGGGATTTTGCCGATTTCGGCCTATTGGTTAAAAAATGA
GCTGATTTAACAAAAATTTAACGCGAATTTTAACAAAATATTAACGTTTACAATTTAAAAGGATCTAGGT
GAAGATCCTTTTTGATAATCTCATGACCAAAATCCCTTAACGTGAGTTTTCGTTCCACTGAGCGTCAGAC
CCCGTAGAAAAGATCAAAGGATCTTCTTGAGATCCTTTTTTTCTGCGCGTAATCTGCTGCTTGCAAACAA
AAAAACCACCGCTACCAGCGGTGGTTTGTTTGCCGGATCAAGAGCTACCAACTCTTTTTCCGAAGGTAAC
TGGCTTCAGCAGAGCGCAGATACCAAATACTGTCCTTCTAGTGTAGCCGTAGTTAGGCCACCACTTCAAG
AACTCTGTAGCACCGCCTACATACCTCGCTCTGCTAATCCTGTTACCAGTGGCTGCTGCCAGTGGCGATA
AGTCGTGTCTTACCGGGTTGGACTCAAGACGATAGTTACCGGATAAGGCGCAGCGGTCGGGCTGAACGGG
GGGTTCGTGCACACAGCCCAGCTTGGAGCGAACGACCTACACCGAACTGAGATACCTACAGCGTGAGCTA
TGAGAAAGCGCCACGCTTCCCGAAGGGAGAAAGGCGGACAGGTATCCGGTAAGCGGCAGGGTCGGAACAG
GAGAGCGCACGAGGGAGCTTCCAGGGGGAAACGCCTGGTATCTTTATAGTCCTGTCGGGTTTCGCCACCT
CTGACTTGAGCGTCGATTTTTGTGATGCTCGTCAGGGGGGCGGAGCCTATGGAAAAACGCCAGCAACGCG
GCCTTTTTACGGTTCCTGGCCTTTTGCTGGCCTTTTGCTCACATGTTCTTTCCTGCGTTATCCCCTGATT
CTGTGGATAACCGTATTACCGCCTTTGAGTGAGCTGATACCGCTCGCCGCAGCCGAACGACCGAGCGCAG
CGAGTCAGTGAGCGAGGAAGCGGAAGAGCGCCTGATGCGGTATTTTCTCCTTACGCATCTGTGCGGTATT
TCACACCGCATAGGGTCATGGCTGCGCCCCGACACCCGCCAACACCCGCTGACGCGCCCTGACGGGCTTG
TCTGCTCCCGGCATCCGCTTACAGACAAGCTGTGACCGTCTCCGGGAGCTGCATGTGTCAGAGGTTTTCA
CCGTCATCACCGAAACGCGCGAGGCAGAAGGAGATGGCGCCCAACAGTCCCCCGGCCACGGGGCCTGCCA
CCATACCCACGCCGAAACAAGCGCTCATGAGCCCGAAGTGGCGAGCCCGATCTTCCCCATCGGTGATGTC
GGCGATATAGGCGCCAGCAACCGCACCTGTGGCGCCGGTGATGCCGGCCACGATGCGTCCGGCGTAGAGG
ATCTGCTCATGTTTGACAGCTTATCATCGATGCATAATGTGCCTGTCAAATGGACGAAGCAGGGATTCTG
CAAACCCTATGCTACTCCGTCAAGCCGTCAATTGTCTGATTCGTTACCAATTATGACAACTTGACGGCTA
CATCATTCACTTTTTCTTCACAACCGGCACGGAACTCGCTCGGGCTGGCCCCGGTGCATTTTTTAAATAC
CCGCGAGAAATAGAGTTGATCGTCAAAACCAACATTGCGACCGACGGTGGCGATAGGCATCCGGGTGGTG
CTCAAAAGCAGCTTCGCCTGGCTGATACGTTGGTCCTCGCGCCAGCTTAAGACGCTAATCCCTAACTGCT
GGCGGAAAAGATGTGACAGACGCGACGGCGACAAGCAAACATGCTGTGCGACGCTGGCGATATCAAAATT
GCTGTCTGCCAGGTGATCGCTGATGTACTGACAAGCCTCGCGTACCCGATTATCCATCGGTGGATGGAGC
GACTCGTTAATCGCTTCCATGCGCCGCAGTAACAATTGCTCAAGCAGATTTATCGCCAGCAGCTCCGAAT
AGCGCCCTTCCCCTTGCCCGGCGTTAATGATTTGCCCAAACAGGTCGCTGAAATGCGGCTGGTGCGCTTC
ATCCGGGCGAAAGAACCCCGTATTGGCAAATATTGACGGCCAGTTAAGCCATTCATGCCAGTAGGCGCGC
GGACGAAAGTAAACCCACTGGTGATACCATTCGCGAGCCTCCGGATGACGACCGTAGTGATGAATCTCTC
CTGGCGGGAACAGCAAAATATCACCCGGTCGGCAAACAAATTCTCGTCCCTGATTTTTCACCACCCCCTG
ACCGCGAATGGTGAGATTGAGAATATAACCTTTCATTCCCAGCGGTCGGTCGATAAAAAAATCGAGATAA
CCGTTGGCCTCAATCGGCGTTAAACCCGCCACCAGATGGGCATTAAACGAGTATCCCGGCAGCAGGGGAT
CATTTTGCGCTTCAGCCATACTTTTCATACTCCCGCCATTCAGAG
Features (pLannotate 1.2.2; 16 found; start..end, strand, type, name):
      1..285     +  promoter       araBAD promoter: araBAD; promoter of the L-arabinose operon of E. coli; the araC regulatory gene is transcribed in the opposite direction (Guzman et al., 1995)
    320..2446    +  CDS            YC06_KLEPN: Experimental evidence at protein level: Swiss-Prot protein existence level 1. From Klebsiella pneumoniae.
   2483..2500    +  CDS            9xHis (fragment): 9xHis affinity tag
   2504..2521    +  misc_feature   MCS (fragment): pUC18/19 multiple cloning site
   2605..2720    +  ncRNA          5S rRNA: Accession: RF00001 - 5S ribosomal RNA
   2724..2810    +  terminator     rrnB T1 terminator: Escherichia coli rrnB; transcription terminator T1 from the E. coli rrnB gene
   2902..2929    +  terminator     rrnB T2 terminator: transcription terminator T2 from the E. coli rrnB gene
   2948..3039    +  promoter       AmpR promoter: bla
   3040..3900    +  CDS            AmpR: β-lactamase; bla; confers resistance to ampicillin, carbenicillin, and related antibiotics
   3942..4322    +  rep_origin     M13 ori (sequence partly withheld): M13 bacteriophage origin of replication; arrow indicates direction of (+) strand synthesis
   4508..5096    +  rep_origin     ori: high-copy-number ColE1/pMB1/pBR322/pUC origin of replication
   5282..5333    -  misc_feature   bom (fragment): basis of mobility region from pBR322
   5449..5488    -  CDS            rop (fragment): Rop protein, which maintains plasmids at low copy number; rop
   5489..5674    -  CDS            TcR (fragment): tetracycline efflux protein; tet; confers resistance to tetracycline
   5684..5702    +  promoter       tet promoter (fragment): E. coli promoter for tetracycline efflux protein gene
   5792..6670    -  CDS            araC: L-arabinose regulatory protein; araC
