[The description below was written by a language model from this plasmid's Addgene catalogue record and pLannotate feature annotations shown in this document.]
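Description:
pBN074 is a bacterial expression plasmid built on the pBAD24 backbone that produces a mutant form of Wzc from Escherichia coli E69 (serotype O9a:K30). The roughly 2.2 kb wzc coding sequence, inserted by Gibson assembly, sits directly downstream of the araBAD promoter, and the divergently transcribed araC regulator is carried on the same plasmid. Expression is therefore held low in the absence of L-arabinose and induced when it is added. The protein carries a C-terminal hexahistidine tag for affinity purification; the automated annotation picks this up as a fragment of a longer His tag. It also labels the open reading frame by similarity to a Klebsiella pneumoniae homologue, although the catalogue record gives the source as E. coli. Transcription is terminated by the rrnB T1 and T2 terminators, which follow a remnant of the multiple cloning site and a 5S rRNA segment.

The insert bears two substitutions, Y705E and Y706E, replacing adjacent tyrosines near the C terminus with glutamate. Wzc is a tyrosine autokinase involved in the assembly and export of capsular polysaccharide, and glutamate substitutions of this kind are commonly used to mimic phosphorylated tyrosine, though the record itself states only the mutations. The associated publication concerns how Wzc regulates capsule assembly, so the construct fits biochemical, structural or functional study of that regulation.

The plasmid is maintained in E. coli through a ColE1/pMB1-type origin and selected with ampicillin via the bla gene. An M13 phage origin is also present, along with nonfunctional pBR322 remnants (fragments of bom, rop and the tetracycline resistance gene and its promoter). The copy number is listed as unknown.
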