Addgene plasmid #167955: pBN074
Purpose: express E. coli E69 (O9a:K30) Wzc with Y705E, Y706E
Depositing lab: James Naismith. Depositing organization: University of Oxford. Publication: The molecular basis of regulation of bacterial capsule assembly by Wzc. Yang Y, Liu J, Clarke BR, Seidel L, Bolla JR, Ward PN, Zhang P, Robinson CV, Whitfield C, Naismith JH. Nat Commun. 2021 Jul 16;12(1):4349. doi: 10.1038/s41467-021-24652-1. PubMed 34272394.
Backbone
  Vector backbone: pBAD24
  Backbone size w/o insert (bp): 4542
  Total vector size (bp): 6698
  Vector type: Bacterial Expression
Growth in bacteria
  Bacterial resistance: Ampicillin, 100 μg/mL
  Growth temperature: 37°C
  Growth strain: DH5alpha
  Copy number: Unknown
Gene/Insert
  Gene/Insert name: E. coli E69 (O9a:K30) Wzc with Y705E, Y706E
  Species: Escherichia coli
  Insert size (bp): 2184
  Mutation: Y705E, Y706E
  Promoter: araBAD
  Tag / fusion protein: hexa-histidine tag (C terminal on insert)
  Cloning method: Gibson Cloning
  Sequencing primers: 5′ pBADF; 3′ pBADR
Terms and licenses: Academic/Nonprofit Terms; Industry Terms: Not Available to Industry
How to cite: pBN074 was a gift from James Naismith (Addgene plasmid # 167955 ; http://n2t.net/addgene:167955 ; RRID:Addgene_167955)
