>Addgene plasmid #167955 | pBN074 | depositor partial sequence | sequence record 336963 | E. coli E69 (O9a:K30) Wzc with Y705E, Y706E
ATGACTTCAGTCACATCTAAGCAATCAACGATACTAGGATCTGATGAAATAGATTTAGGTCGCGTTATCG
GTGAGCTAATTGATCATCGTAAGCTTATTATATCTATAACATCGGTTTTTACCTTATTTGCAATACTCTA
TGCATTATTAGCGACTCCTATCTATGAGACGGATGCGCTAATTCAAATAGAGCAGAAGCAAGGTAATGCT
ATACTAAGCAGTCTAAGTCAGGTTTTACCTGATGGCCAACCCCAATCTGCACCTGAAACAGCTTTGCTAC
AATCTCGAATGATTCTTGGCAAAACTATAGATGATTTAAACCTTCAGATTCAAATTGAACAAAAATATTT
TCCTGTTATTGGCCGTGGGTTAGCAAGATTAATGGGAGAAAAACCAGGTAATATTGATATTACTCGGTTA
TATTTGCCTGATAGTGACGATATTAGTAATAATACTCCTAGTATAATATTAACAGTAAAAGATAAAGAAA
ATTATTCGATCAATAGCGATGGTATTCAACTCAATGGGGTTGTAGGGACGTTATTAAATGAAAAAGGGAT
ATCATTACTGGTTAACGAAATCGATGCTAAACCTGGAGATCAATTTGTTATTACACAGTTGCCTCGATTA
AAGGCCATTTCTGATCTTTTAAAAAGTTTTAGCGTTGCTGATTTGGGTAAAGATACGGGAATGTTAACGT
TGACTCTTACTGGAGATAACCCAAAAAGAATATCTCATATTTTGGACAGTATCAGTCAGAACTATCTTGC
ACAGAACATTGCTAGACAAGCTGCGCAGGATGCTAAAAGTCTCGAGTTTTTAAATCAACAATTACCCAAA
GTTCGTGCCGAATTAGATTCTGCGGAAGACAAGTTAAATGCTTATCGTAAGCAAAAAGACTCTGTTGACT
TGAATATGGAAGCTAAATCAGTACTTGATCAAATAGTTAACGTTGATAATCAACTAAATGAATTAACCTT
CCGTGAGGCAGAAGTTTCACAGCTATATACTAAGGAACATCCTACTTATAAGGCGTTAATGGAAAAACGG
CAAACACTTCAAGAAGAAAAATCTAAACTTAATAAGCGCGTTAGTAGTATGCCCTCGACCCAGCAGGAGG
TTCTGCGATTAAGTCGAGATGTTGAATCTGGTCGTGCTGTATATTTGCAATTGCTAAATCGGCAACAAGA
ATTAAACATTGCCAAATCAAGTGCTATTGGCAACGTTAGAATTATTGATAATGCTGTAACAGATCCTAAT
CCTGTAAGACCAAAGAAGACTATCATAATTGTAATAGGTGTTGTTTTAGGGCTAATCGTTTCGGTTGTAC
TGGTATTGTTCCAAGTGTTTCTACGCCGTGGTATCGAATCCCCAGAGCAACTCGAAGAAATCGGAATAAA
CGTGTATGCAAGTATTCCAATATCTGAATGGCTTACAAAAAATGCTCGTCAGTCAGGGAAAGTCAGAAAA
AATCAGTCAGACACATTGCTTGCTGTTGGTAATCCTGCCGATTTAGCTGTTGAGGCCATTCGTGGTTTAC
GCACAAGTTTGCATTTTGCAATGATGGAAGCAAAAAATAATGTCCTAATGATATCGGGTGCTAGTCCAAG
CGCAGGTAAAACTTTTATTAGCAGTAACTTGGCAGCCACTATAGCAATTACAGGGAAAAAAGTTTTATTC
ATTGATGCTGACCTTCGTAAGGGATATGCTCATAAAATGTTTGGTCATAAAAACGATAAAGGATTATCTG
AGTTTTTATCTGGACAAGCCGCTGCTGAAATGATCATTGATAAAGTAGAAGGGGGGGGATTTGATTACAT
TGGTCGTGGACAAATTCCTCCAAACCCAGCTGAATTACTTATGCATCCGCGTTTTGAACAATTATTAAAT
TGGGCCTCACAAAATTATGATTTAATTATAATAGATACACCTCCAATTTTGGCAGTGACAGATGCTGCGA
TTATTGGTCGATATGCTGGAACATGTCTATTAGTCGCTCGCTTTGAAAAAAATACTGTTAAAGAAATTGA
TGTAAGTATGAAGCGGTTTGAGCAAAGTGGTGTGGTAGTCAAAGGCTGTATACTTAACGGTGTTGTAAAG
AAAGCTAGCAGCGAGGAAAGATATGGCCATAATCATTATGGCTATTCTTATTATGATAAAAAACACCACC
ACCACCACCACTGA
